Addgene plasmid #239237: LentiCRISPR-B_sgRNA-RMP64 (pAVA3500)
Purpose: Lentiviral vector expressing Cas9-P2A-Blasticidin and an sgRNA targeting RMP64
Depositing lab: Andrei Alexandrov. Depositing organization: Clemson University. Publication: Identification of RMP24 and RMP64, human ribonuclease MRP-specific protein components. Che R, Mirani B, Panah M, Chen X, Luo H, Alexandrov A. Cell Rep. 2025 Jun 24;44(6):115752. doi: 10.1016/j.celrep.2025.115752. Epub 2025 May 24. PubMed 40413743.
Backbone
  Vector backbone: LentiCRISPR-B
  Vector type: Lentiviral, CRISPR
  Selectable markers: Blasticidin
Growth in bacteria
  Bacterial resistance: Ampicillin, 100 μg/mL
  Growth temperature: 37°C
  Growth strain: NEB Stable
  Copy number: High Copy
Gene/Insert
  Gene/Insert name: U6-driven sgRNA targeting RMP64
  gRNA/shRNA sequence: TGCAGCAGCAGTCCAACAAG
  Species: H. sapiens (human)
  Cloning method: Gibson Cloning
  Sequencing primers: 5′ CGTGACGTAGAAAGTAATAATTTCTTGGGTAG
Terms and licenses: Academic/Nonprofit Terms; Industry Terms: Not Available to Industry
Depositor comments: Please visit https://doi.org/10.1101/2025.01.19.633795 for bioRxiv preprint.
How to cite: LentiCRISPR-B_sgRNA-RMP64 (pAVA3500) was a gift from Andrei Alexandrov (Addgene plasmid # 239237 ; http://n2t.net/addgene:239237 ; RRID:Addgene_239237)
