[The description below was written by a language model from this plasmid's Addgene catalogue record and pLannotate feature annotations shown in this document.]
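Description:
LentiCRISPR-B_sgRNA-RMP64 (pAVA3500) is an all-in-one lentiviral CRISPR vector, about 11.4 kb, built on the LentiCRISPR-B backbone to deliver Streptococcus pyogenes Cas9, a blasticidin resistance marker and a single guide RNA against human RMP64. It is maintained in E. coli as a high-copy plasmid through a ColE1/pUC-type origin with ampicillin selection (AmpR). The backbone also carries an f1 origin, an SV40 origin and poly(A) signal, and remnants of lac and T7/T3 promoter elements that play no role in the payload.

The transfer cassette has a third-generation, self-inactivating layout. An RSV promoter replaces the U3 region upstream of a truncated HIV-1 5' LTR, so genomic RNA can be made in packaging cells. It is followed by the Ψ packaging signal with a gag fragment, the RRE for Rev-dependent nuclear export, a cPPT/CTS, and a ΔU3 3' LTR that inactivates LTR promoter activity after integration. Within this frame, a human U6 (Pol III) promoter drives the RMP64-targeting spacer fused to the Cas9 gRNA scaffold. An EF-1α core promoter drives full-length Cas9, which the annotation tool splits into contiguous N- and C-terminal portions. According to the catalogue entry, Cas9 is linked by a P2A peptide to blasticidin S deaminase (BSD), although the P2A is not itself annotated in the feature table. Both proteins would therefore arise from one transcript, and a downstream WPRE enhances its expression.

The construct is intended for producing lentivirus, transducing human cells, selecting integrants with blasticidin and disrupting RMP64. The associated publication title describes RMP64 as a protein component specific to human ribonuclease MRP.
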