Features (pLannotate 1.2.2; 29 found; start..end, strand, type, name):
      5..231     +  promoter       RSV promoter: Rous sarcoma virus enhancer/promoter
    232..412     +  LTR            5' LTR (truncated): truncated 5' long terminal repeat (LTR) from HIV-1
    459..584     +  misc_feature   HIV-1 Ψ: packaging signal of human immunodeficiency virus type 1
    568..931     +  CDS            HIV-1 gag (fragment): gag protein from human immunodeficiency virus 1; gag
   1077..1310    +  misc_feature   RRE: The Rev response element (RRE) of HIV-1 allows for Rev-dependent mRNA export from the nucleus to the cytoplasm.
   1687..1713    +  CDS            Rev (fragment): human immunodeficiency virus 1 (HIV-1) Rev protein; rev; enhances nuclear export of unspliced and incompletely spliced viral mRNAs
   1717..1957    +  promoter       U6 promoter: RNA polymerase III promoter for human U6 snRNA
   1987..2062    +  misc_RNA       gRNA scaffold: guide RNA scaffold for the Streptococcus pyogenes CRISPR/Cas9 system
   2110..2227    +  misc_feature   cPPT/CTS: central polypurine tract and central termination sequence of HIV-1
   2296..2507    +  promoter       EF-1α core promoter: core promoter for human elongation factor EF-1α
   2611..4212    +  CDS            Cas9(N): N-terminal portion of Streptococcus pyogenes Cas9 (Zetsche et al., 2015)
   4213..6711    +  CDS            Cas9(C): C-terminal portion of Streptococcus pyogenes Cas9 (Zetsche et al., 2015)
   6832..7230    +  CDS            BSD: blasticidin S deaminase; Aspergillus terreus BSD; confers resistance to blasticidin
   7246..7834    +  misc_feature   WPRE: woodchuck hepatitis virus posttranscriptional regulatory element
   7885..7904    +  misc_feature   cPPT/CTS (fragment): central polypurine tract and central termination sequence of HIV-1
   7906..8139    +  LTR            3' LTR (ΔU3): self-inactivating 3' long terminal repeat (LTR) from HIV-1
   8217..8338    +  polyA_signal   SV40 poly(A) signal: SV40 polyadenylation signal
   8378..8513    +  rep_origin     SV40 ori: SV40 origin of replication
   8534..8552    -  promoter       T7 promoter: promoter for bacteriophage T7 RNA polymerase
   8560..8715    +  CDS            lacZα (fragment): LacZα fragment of β-galactosidase; lacZ fragment
   8720..9148    +  rep_origin     f1 ori (sequence partly withheld): f1 bacteriophage origin of replication; arrow indicates direction of (+) strand synthesis
   9201..9305    +  promoter       AmpR promoter: bla
   9306..10166   +  CDS            AmpR: β-lactamase; bla; confers resistance to ampicillin, carbenicillin, and related antibiotics
  10337..10925   +  rep_origin     ori: high-copy-number ColE1/pMB1/pBR322/pUC origin of replication
  11108..11200   +  CDS            lacI (fragment): lac repressor; lacI; The lac repressor binds to the lac operator to inhibit transcription in E. coli. This inhibition can be relieved by adding lactose or isopropyl-β-D-thiogalactopyranoside (IPTG).
  11213..11234   +  protein_bind   CAP binding site: CAP binding activates transcription in the presence of cAMP. E. coli catabolite activator protein
  11249..11279   +  promoter       lac promoter: promoter for the E. coli lac operon
  11283..11305   +  protein_bind   lac operator (fragment): The lac repressor binds to the lac operator to inhibit transcription in E. coli. This inhibition can be relieved by adding lactose or isopropyl-β-D-thiogalactopyranoside (IPTG). lac repressor encoded by lacI
  11348..11366   +  promoter       T3 promoter: promoter for bacteriophage T3 RNA polymerase
>Addgene plasmid #239237 | LentiCRISPR-B_sgRNA-RMP64 (pAVA3500) | addgene full sequence | sequence record 478415 | Addgene NGS Result
TTAATGTAGTCTTATGCAATACTCTTGTAGTCTTGCAACATGGTAACGATGAGTTAGCAACATGCCTTAC
AAGGAGAGAAAAAGCACCGTGCATGCCGATTGGTGGAAGTAAGGTGGTACGATCGTGCCTTATTAGGAAG
GCAACAGACGGGTCTGACATGGATTGGACGAACCACTGAATTGCCGCATTGCAGAGATATTGTATTTAAG
TGCCTAGCTCGATACATAAACGGGTCTCTCTGGTTAGACCAGATCTGAGCCTGGGAGCTCTCTGGCTAAC
TAGGGAACCCACTGCTTAAGCCTCAATAAAGCTTGCCTTGAGTGCTTCAAGTAGTGTGTGCCCGTCTGTT
GTGTGACTCTGGTAACTAGAGATCCCTCAGACCCTTTTAGTCAGTGTGGAAAATCTCTAGCAGTGGCGCC
CGAACAGGGACTTGAAAGCGAAAGGGAAACCAGAGGAGCTCTCTCGACGCAGGACTCGGCTTGCTGAAGC
GCGCACGGCAAGAGGCGAGGGGCGGCGACTGGTGAGTACGCCAAAAATTTTGACTAGCGGAGGCTAGAAG
GAGAGAGATGGGTGCGAGAGCGTCAGTATTAAGCGGGGGAGAATTAGATCGCGATGGGAAAAAATTCGGT
TAAGGCCAGGGGGAAAGAAAAAATATAAATTAAAACATATAGTATGGGCAAGCAGGGAGCTAGAACGATT
CGCAGTTAATCCTGGCCTGTTAGAAACATCAGAAGGCTGTAGACAAATACTGGGACAGCTACAACCATCC
CTTCAGACAGGATCAGAAGAACTTAGATCATTATATAATACAGTAGCAACCCTCTATTGTGTGCATCAAA
GGATAGAGATAAAAGACACCAAGGAAGCTTTAGACAAGATAGAGGAAGAGCAAAACAAAAGTAAGACCAC
CGCACAGCAAGCGGCCGCTGATCTTCAGACCTGGAGGAGGAGATATGAGGGACAATTGGAGAAGTGAATT
ATATAAATATAAAGTAGTAAAAATTGAACCATTAGGAGTAGCACCCACCAAGGCAAAGAGAAGAGTGGTG
CAGAGAGAAAAAAGAGCAGTGGGAATAGGAGCTTTGTTCCTTGGGTTCTTGGGAGCAGCAGGAAGCACTA
TGGGCGCAGCGTCAATGACGCTGACGGTACAGGCCAGACAATTATTGTCTGGTATAGTGCAGCAGCAGAA
CAATTTGCTGAGGGCTATTGAGGCGCAACAGCATCTGTTGCAACTCACAGTCTGGGGCATCAAGCAGCTC
CAGGCAAGAATCCTGGCTGTGGAAAGATACCTAAAGGATCAACAGCTCCTGGGGATTTGGGGTTGCTCTG
GAAAACTCATTTGCACCACTGCTGTGCCTTGGAATGCTAGTTGGAGTAATAAATCTCTGGAACAGATTTG
GAATCACACGACCTGGATGGAGTGGGACAGAGAAATTAACAATTACACAAGCTTAATACACTCCTTAATT
GAAGAATCGCAAAACCAGCAAGAAAAGAATGAACAAGAATTATTGGAATTAGATAAATGGGCAAGTTTGT
GGAATTGGTTTAACATAACAAATTGGCTGTGGTATATAAAATTATTCATAATGATAGTAGGAGGCTTGGT
AGGTTTAAGAATAGTTTTTGCTGTACTTTCTATAGTGAATAGAGTTAGGCAGGGATATTCACCATTATCG
TTTCAGACCCACCTCCCAACCCCGAGGGGACCCAGAGAGGGCCTATTTCCCATGATTCCTTCATATTTGC
ATATACGATACAAGGCTGTTAGAGAGATAATTAGAATTAATTTGACTGTAAACACAAAGATATTAGTACA
AAATACGTGACGTAGAAAGTAATAATTTCTTGGGTAGTTTGCAGTTTTAAAATTATGTTTTAAAATGGAC
TATCATATGCTTACCGTAACTTGAAAGTATTTCGATTTCTTGGCTTTATATATCTTGTGGAAAGGACGAA
ACACCGTGCAGCAGCAGTCCAACAAGGTTTTAGAGCTAGAAATAGCAAGTTAAAATAAGGCTAGTCCGTT
ATCAACTTGAAAAAGTGGCACCGAGTCGGTGCTTTTTTGAATTCTAGATCTTGAGACAAATGGCAGTATT
CATCCACAATTTTAAAAGAAAAGGGGGGATTGGGGGGTACAGTGCAGGGGAAAGAATAGTAGACATAATA
GCAACAGACATACAAACTAAAGAATTACAAAAACAAATTACAAAAATTCAAAATTTTCGGGTTTATTACA
GGGACAGCAGAGATCCACTTTGGCGCCGGCTCGAGTGGCTCCGGTGCCCGTCAGTGGGCAGAGCGCACAT
CGCCCACAGTCCCCGAGAAGTTGGGGGGAGGGGTCGGCAATTGAACCGGTGCCTAGAGAAGGTGGCGCGG
GGTAAACTGGGAAAGTGATGTCGTGTACTGGCTCCGCCTTTTTCCCGAGGGTGGGGGAGAACCGTATATA
AGTGCAGTAGTCGCCGTGAACGTTCTTTTTCGCAACGGGTTTGCCGCCAGAACACAGGTGTCGTGACGCG
GGATCCGCCACCATGGATTACAAAGACGATGACGATAAGATGGCCCCAAAGAAGAAGCGGAAGGTCGGTA
TCCACGGAGTCCCAGCAGCCGACAAGAAGTACAGCATCGGCCTGGACATCGGCACCAACTCTGTGGGCTG
GGCCGTGATCACCGACGAGTACAAGGTGCCCAGCAAGAAATTCAAGGTGCTGGGCAACACCGACCGGCAC
AGCATCAAGAAGAACCTGATCGGAGCCCTGCTGTTCGACAGCGGCGAAACAGCCGAGGCCACCCGGCTGA
AGAGAACCGCCAGAAGAAGATACACCAGACGGAAGAACCGGATCTGCTATCTGCAAGAGATCTTCAGCAA
CGAGATGGCCAAGGTGGACGACAGCTTCTTCCACAGACTGGAAGAGTCCTTCCTGGTGGAAGAGGATAAG
AAGCACGAGCGGCACCCCATCTTCGGCAACATCGTGGACGAGGTGGCCTACCACGAGAAGTACCCCACCA
TCTACCACCTGAGAAAGAAACTGGTGGACAGCACCGACAAGGCCGACCTGCGGCTGATCTATCTGGCCCT
GGCCCACATGATCAAGTTCCGGGGCCACTTCCTGATCGAGGGCGACCTGAACCCCGACAACAGCGACGTG
GACAAGCTGTTCATCCAGCTGGTGCAGACCTACAACCAGCTGTTCGAGGAAAACCCCATCAACGCCAGCG
GCGTGGACGCCAAGGCCATCCTGTCTGCCAGACTGAGCAAGAGCAGACGGCTGGAAAATCTGATCGCCCA
GCTGCCCGGCGAGAAGAAGAATGGCCTGTTCGGAAACCTGATTGCCCTGAGCCTGGGCCTGACCCCCAAC
TTCAAGAGCAACTTCGACCTGGCCGAGGATGCCAAACTGCAGCTGAGCAAGGACACCTACGACGACGACC
TGGACAACCTGCTGGCCCAGATCGGCGACCAGTACGCCGACCTGTTTCTGGCCGCCAAGAACCTGTCCGA
CGCCATCCTGCTGAGCGACATCCTGAGAGTGAACACCGAGATCACCAAGGCCCCCCTGAGCGCCTCTATG
ATCAAGAGATACGACGAGCACCACCAGGACCTGACCCTGCTGAAAGCTCTCGTGCGGCAGCAGCTGCCTG
AGAAGTACAAAGAGATTTTCTTCGACCAGAGCAAGAACGGCTACGCCGGCTACATTGACGGCGGAGCCAG
CCAGGAAGAGTTCTACAAGTTCATCAAGCCCATCCTGGAAAAGATGGACGGCACCGAGGAACTGCTCGTG
AAGCTGAACAGAGAGGACCTGCTGCGGAAGCAGCGGACCTTCGACAACGGCAGCATCCCCCACCAGATCC
ACCTGGGAGAGCTGCACGCCATTCTGCGGCGGCAGGAAGATTTTTACCCATTCCTGAAGGACAACCGGGA
AAAGATCGAGAAGATCCTGACCTTCCGCATCCCCTACTACGTGGGCCCTCTGGCCAGGGGAAACAGCAGA
TTCGCCTGGATGACCAGAAAGAGCGAGGAAACCATCACCCCCTGGAACTTCGAGGAAGTGGTGGACAAGG
GCGCTTCCGCCCAGAGCTTCATCGAGCGGATGACCAACTTCGATAAGAACCTGCCCAACGAGAAGGTGCT
GCCCAAGCACAGCCTGCTGTACGAGTACTTCACCGTGTATAACGAGCTGACCAAAGTGAAATACGTGACC
GAGGGAATGAGAAAGCCCGCCTTCCTGAGCGGCGAGCAGAAAAAGGCCATCGTGGACCTGCTGTTCAAGA
CCAACCGGAAAGTGACCGTGAAGCAGCTGAAAGAGGACTACTTCAAGAAAATCGAGTGCTTCGACTCCGT
GGAAATCTCCGGCGTGGAAGATCGGTTCAACGCCTCCCTGGGCACATACCACGATCTGCTGAAAATTATC
AAGGACAAGGACTTCCTGGACAATGAGGAAAACGAGGACATTCTGGAAGATATCGTGCTGACCCTGACAC
TGTTTGAGGACAGAGAGATGATCGAGGAACGGCTGAAAACCTATGCCCACCTGTTCGACGACAAAGTGAT
GAAGCAGCTGAAGCGGCGGAGATACACCGGCTGGGGCAGGCTGAGCCGGAAGCTGATCAACGGCATCCGG
GACAAGCAGTCCGGCAAGACAATCCTGGATTTCCTGAAGTCCGACGGCTTCGCCAACAGAAACTTCATGC
AGCTGATCCACGACGACAGCCTGACCTTTAAAGAGGACATCCAGAAAGCCCAGGTGTCCGGCCAGGGCGA
TAGCCTGCACGAGCACATTGCCAATCTGGCCGGCAGCCCCGCCATTAAGAAGGGCATCCTGCAGACAGTG
AAGGTGGTGGACGAGCTCGTGAAAGTGATGGGCCGGCACAAGCCCGAGAACATCGTGATCGAAATGGCCA
GAGAGAACCAGACCACCCAGAAGGGACAGAAGAACAGCCGCGAGAGAATGAAGCGGATCGAAGAGGGCAT
CAAAGAGCTGGGCAGCCAGATCCTGAAAGAACACCCCGTGGAAAACACCCAGCTGCAGAACGAGAAGCTG
TACCTGTACTACCTGCAGAATGGGCGGGATATGTACGTGGACCAGGAACTGGACATCAACCGGCTGTCCG
ACTACGATGTGGACCATATCGTGCCTCAGAGCTTTCTGAAGGACGACTCCATCGACAACAAGGTGCTGAC
CAGAAGCGACAAGAACCGGGGCAAGAGCGACAACGTGCCCTCCGAAGAGGTCGTGAAGAAGATGAAGAAC
TACTGGCGGCAGCTGCTGAACGCCAAGCTGATTACCCAGAGAAAGTTCGACAATCTGACCAAGGCCGAGA
GAGGCGGCCTGAGCGAACTGGATAAGGCCGGCTTCATCAAGAGACAGCTGGTGGAAACCCGGCAGATCAC
AAAGCACGTGGCACAGATCCTGGACTCCCGGATGAACACTAAGTACGACGAGAATGACAAGCTGATCCGG
GAAGTGAAAGTGATCACCCTGAAGTCCAAGCTGGTGTCCGATTTCCGGAAGGATTTCCAGTTTTACAAAG
TGCGCGAGATCAACAACTACCACCACGCCCACGACGCCTACCTGAACGCCGTCGTGGGAACCGCCCTGAT
CAAAAAGTACCCTAAGCTGGAAAGCGAGTTCGTGTACGGCGACTACAAGGTGTACGACGTGCGGAAGATG
ATCGCCAAGAGCGAGCAGGAAATCGGCAAGGCTACCGCCAAGTACTTCTTCTACAGCAACATCATGAACT
TTTTCAAGACCGAGATTACCCTGGCCAACGGCGAGATCCGGAAGCGGCCTCTGATCGAGACAAACGGCGA
AACCGGGGAGATCGTGTGGGATAAGGGCCGGGATTTTGCCACCGTGCGGAAAGTGCTGAGCATGCCCCAA
GTGAATATCGTGAAAAAGACCGAGGTGCAGACAGGCGGCTTCAGCAAAGAGTCTATCCTGCCCAAGAGGA
ACAGCGATAAGCTGATCGCCAGAAAGAAGGACTGGGACCCTAAGAAGTACGGCGGCTTCGACAGCCCCAC
CGTGGCCTATTCTGTGCTGGTGGTGGCCAAAGTGGAAAAGGGCAAGTCCAAGAAACTGAAGAGTGTGAAA
GAGCTGCTGGGGATCACCATCATGGAAAGAAGCAGCTTCGAGAAGAATCCCATCGACTTTCTGGAAGCCA
AGGGCTACAAAGAAGTGAAAAAGGACCTGATCATCAAGCTGCCTAAGTACTCCCTGTTCGAGCTGGAAAA
CGGCCGGAAGAGAATGCTGGCCTCTGCCGGCGAACTGCAGAAGGGAAACGAACTGGCCCTGCCCTCCAAA
TATGTGAACTTCCTGTACCTGGCCAGCCACTATGAGAAGCTGAAGGGCTCCCCCGAGGATAATGAGCAGA
AACAGCTGTTTGTGGAACAGCACAAGCACTACCTGGACGAGATCATCGAGCAGATCAGCGAGTTCTCCAA
GAGAGTGATCCTGGCCGACGCTAATCTGGACAAAGTGCTGTCCGCCTACAACAAGCACCGGGATAAGCCC
ATCAGAGAGCAGGCCGAGAATATCATCCACCTGTTTACCCTGACCAATCTGGGAGCCCCTGCCGCCTTCA
AGTACTTTGACACCACCATCGACCGGAAGAGGTACACCAGCACCAAAGAGGTGCTGGACGCCACCCTGAT
CCACCAGAGCATCACCGGCCTGTACGAGACACGGATCGACCTGTCTCAGCTGGGAGGCGACAAGCGTCCT
GCTGCTACTAAGAAAGCTGGTCAAGCTAAGAAAAAGAAAGCTAGCGGCAGCGGCGCCACCAACTTCAGCC
TGCTGAAGCAGGCCGGCGACGTGGAGGAGAACCCCGGCCCCATGGCCAAGCCTTTGTCTCAAGAAGAATC
CACCCTCATTGAAAGAGCAACGGCTACAATCAACAGCATCCCCATCTCTGAAGACTACAGCGTCGCCAGC
GCAGCTCTCTCTAGCGACGGCCGCATCTTCACTGGTGTCAATGTATATCATTTTACTGGGGGACCTTGTG
CAGAACTCGTGGTGCTGGGCACTGCTGCTGCTGCGGCAGCTGGCAACCTGACTTGTATCGTCGCGATCGG
AAATGAGAACAGGGGCATCTTGAGCCCCTGCGGACGGTGCCGACAGGTGCTTCTCGATCTGCATCCTGGG
ATCAAAGCCATAGTGAAGGACAGTGATGGACAGCCGACGGCAGTTGGGATTCGTGAATTGCTGCCCTCTG
GTTATGTGTGGGAGGGCTAAACGCGTTAAGTCGACAATCAACCTCTGGATTACAAAATTTGTGAAAGATT
GACTGGTATTCTTAACTATGTTGCTCCTTTTACGCTATGTGGATACGCTGCTTTAATGCCTTTGTATCAT
GCTATTGCTTCCCGTATGGCTTTCATTTTCTCCTCCTTGTATAAATCCTGGTTGCTGTCTCTTTATGAGG
AGTTGTGGCCCGTTGTCAGGCAACGTGGCGTGGTGTGCACTGTGTTTGCTGACGCAACCCCCACTGGTTG
GGGCATTGCCACCACCTGTCAGCTCCTTTCCGGGACTTTCGCTTTCCCCCTCCCTATTGCCACGGCGGAA
CTCATCGCCGCCTGCCTTGCCCGCTGCTGGACAGGGGCTCGGCTGTTGGGCACTGACAATTCCGTGGTGT
TGTCGGGGAAATCATCGTCCTTTCCTTGGCTGCTCGCCTGTGTTGCCACCTGGATTCTGCGCGGGACGTC
CTTCTGCTACGTCCCTTCGGCCCTCAATCCAGCGGACCTTCCTTCCCGCGGCCTGCTGCCGGCTCTGCGG
CCTCTTCCGCGTCTTCGCCTTCGCCCTCAGACGAGTCGGATCTCCCTTTGGGCCGCCTCCCCGCGTCGAC
TTTAAGACCAATGACTTACAAGGCAGCTGTAGATCTTAGCCACTTTTTAAAAGAAAAGGGGGGACTGGAA
GGGCTAATTCACTCCCAACGAAGACAAGATCTGCTTTTTGCTTGTACTGGGTCTCTCTGGTTAGACCAGA
TCTGAGCCTGGGAGCTCTCTGGCTAACTAGGGAACCCACTGCTTAAGCCTCAATAAAGCTTGCCTTGAGT
GCTTCAAGTAGTGTGTGCCCGTCTGTTGTGTGACTCTGGTAACTAGAGATCCCTCAGACCCTTTTAGTCA
GTGTGGAAAATCTCTAGCAGTACGTATAGTAGTTCATGTCATCTTATTATTCAGTATTTATAACTTGCAA
AGAAATGAATATCAGAGAGTGAGAGGAACTTGTTTATTGCAGCTTATAATGGTTACAAATAAAGCAATAG
CATCACAAATTTCACAAATAAAGCATTTTTTTCACTGCATTCTAGTTGTGGTTTGTCCAAACTCATCAAT
GTATCTTATCATGTCTGGCTCTAGCTATCCCGCCCCTAACTCCGCCCATCCCGCCCCTAACTCCGCCCAG
TTCCGCCCATTCTCCGCCCCATGGCTGACTAATTTTTTTTATTTATGCAGAGGCCGAGGCCGCCTCGGCC
TCTGAGCTATTCCAGAAGTAGTGAGGAGGCTTTTTTGGAGGCCTAGGGACGTACCCAATTCGCCCTATAG
TGAGTCGTATTACGCGCGCTCACTGGCCGTCGTTTTACAACGTCGTGACTGGGAAAACCCTGGCGTTACC
CAACTTAATCGCCTTGCAGCACATCCCCCTTTCGCCAGCTGGCGTAATAGCGAAGAGGCCCGCACCGATC
GCCCTTCCCAACAGTTGCGCAGCCTGAATGGCGAATGGG
[124 nt withheld, positions 8720-8843]
C
[91 nt withheld, positions 8845-8935]
A
[49 nt withheld, positions 8937-8985]
CCTTTGACGTTGGAGTCCACGTTCTTT
[37 nt withheld, positions 9013-9049]
ACCCTATCTCGGTCTATTCTTTTGATTTATAAGGGATTTTGCCGATTTCGGCCTATTGGTTAAAAAATGA
GCTGATTTAACAAAAATTTAACGCGAATTTTAACAAAATATTAACGCTTACAATTTAGGTGGCACTTTTC
GGGGAAATGTGCGCGGAACCCCTATTTGTTTATTTTTCTAAATACATTCAAATATGTATCCGCTCATGAG
ACAATAACCCTGATAAATGCTTCAATAATATTGAAAAAGGAAGAGTATGAGTATTCAACATTTCCGTGTC
GCCCTTATTCCCTTTTTTGCGGCATTTTGCCTTCCTGTTTTTGCTCACCCAGAAACGCTGGTGAAAGTAA
AAGATGCTGAAGATCAGTTGGGTGCACGAGTGGGTTACATCGAACTGGATCTCAACAGCGGTAAGATCCT
TGAGAGTTTTCGCCCCGAAGAACGTTTTCCAATGATGAGCACTTTTAAAGTTCTGCTATGTGGCGCGGTA
TTATCCCGTATTGACGCCGGGCAAGAGCAACTCGGTCGCCGCATACACTATTCTCAGAATGACTTGGTTG
AGTACTCACCAGTCACAGAAAAGCATCTTACGGATGGCATGACAGTAAGAGAATTATGCAGTGCTGCCAT
AACCATGAGTGATAACACTGCGGCCAACTTACTTCTGACAACGATCGGAGGACCGAAGGAGCTAACCGCT
TTTTTGCACAACATGGGGGATCATGTAACTCGCCTTGATCGTTGGGAACCGGAGCTGAATGAAGCCATAC
CAAACGACGAGCGTGACACCACGATGCCTGTAGCAATGGCAACAACGTTGCGCAAACTATTAACTGGCGA
ACTACTTACTCTAGCTTCCCGGCAACAATTAATAGACTGGATGGAGGCGGATAAAGTTGCAGGACCACTT
CTGCGCTCGGCCCTTCCGGCTGGCTGGTTTATTGCTGATAAATCTGGAGCCGGTGAGCGTGGGTCTCGCG
GTATCATTGCAGCACTGGGGCCAGATGGTAAGCCCTCCCGTATCGTAGTTATCTACACGACGGGGAGTCA
GGCAACTATGGATGAACGAAATAGACAGATCGCTGAGATAGGTGCCTCACTGATTAAGCATTGGTAACTG
TCAGACCAAGTTTACTCATATATACTTTAGATTGATTTAAAACTTCATTTTTAATTTAAAAGGATCTAGG
TGAAGATCCTTTTTGATAATCTCATGACCAAAATCCCTTAACGTGAGTTTTCGTTCCACTGAGCGTCAGA
CCCCGTAGAAAAGATCAAAGGATCTTCTTGAGATCCTTTTTTTCTGCGCGTAATCTGCTGCTTGCAAACA
AAAAAACCACCGCTACCAGCGGTGGTTTGTTTGCCGGATCAAGAGCTACCAACTCTTTTTCCGAAGGTAA
CTGGCTTCAGCAGAGCGCAGATACCAAATACTGTTCTTCTAGTGTAGCCGTAGTTAGGCCACCACTTCAA
GAACTCTGTAGCACCGCCTACATACCTCGCTCTGCTAATCCTGTTACCAGTGGCTGCTGCCAGTGGCGAT
AAGTCGTGTCTTACCGGGTTGGACTCAAGACGATAGTTACCGGATAAGGCGCAGCGGTCGGGCTGAACGG
GGGGTTCGTGCACACAGCCCAGCTTGGAGCGAACGACCTACACCGAACTGAGATACCTACAGCGTGAGCT
ATGAGAAAGCGCCACGCTTCCCGAAGGGAGAAAGGCGGACAGGTATCCGGTAAGCGGCAGGGTCGGAACA
GGAGAGCGCACGAGGGAGCTTCCAGGGGGAAACGCCTGGTATCTTTATAGTCCTGTCGGGTTTCGCCACC
TCTGACTTGAGCGTCGATTTTTGTGATGCTCGTCAGGGGGGCGGAGCCTATGGAAAAACGCCAGCAACGC
GGCCTTTTTACGGTTCCTGGCCTTTTGCTGGCCTTTTGCTCACATGTTCTTTCCTGCGTTATCCCCTGAT
TCTGTGGATAACCGTATTACCGCCTTTGAGTGAGCTGATACCGCTCGCCGCAGCCGAACGACCGAGCGCA
GCGAGTCAGTGAGCGAGGAAGCGGAAGAGCGCCCAATACGCAAACCGCCTCTCCCCGCGCGTTGGCCGAT
TCATTAATGCAGCTGGCACGACAGGTTTCCCGACTGGAAAGCGGGCAGTGAGCGCAACGCAATTAATGTG
AGTTAGCTCACTCATTAGGCACCCCAGGCTTTACACTTTATGCTTCCGGCTCGTATGTTGTGTGGAATTG
TGAGCGGATAACAATTTCACACAGGAAACAGCTATGACCATGATTACGCCAAGCGCGCAATTAACCCTCA
CTAAAGGGAACAAAAGCTGGAGCTGCAAGC
